Addgene plasmid #174962: pMSR:MSMEG_0973:Dendra
Purpose: C-term fluorescent fusion
Depositing lab: Keith Derbyshire & Joseph Wade. Depositing organization: Wadsworth Center, New York State Department of Health. Publication: A Mycobacterial Systems Resource for the Research Community. Judd JA, Canestrari J, Clark R, Joseph A, Lapierre P, Lasek-Nesselquist E, Mir M, Palumbo M, Smith C, Stone M, Upadhyay A, Wirth SE, Dedrick RM, Meier CG, Russell DA, Dills A, Dove E, Kester J, Wolf ID, Zhu J, Rubin ER, Fortune S, Hatfull GF, Gray TA, Wade JT, Derbyshire KM. mBio. 2021 Mar 2;12(2). pii: mBio.02401-20. doi: 10.1128/mBio.02401-20. PubMed 33653882.
Backbone
  Vector backbone: pMSR:Dendra
  Vector type: Bacterial Expression ; Integrating Mycobacterial Expression Vector attL5. T7 expression in E. coli
Growth in bacteria
  Bacterial resistance: Apramycin, 25 μg/mL
  Growth temperature: 37°C
  Growth strain: DH5alpha
  Copy number: High Copy
Gene/Insert
  Gene/Insert name: MSMEG_0973
  Species: M. smegmatis
  Promoter: pmycTetO
  Tag / fusion protein: Gly-Ala Linker/Dendra2/1x Flag Tag (C terminal on insert)
  Cloning method: Ligation Independent Cloning
  Sequencing primers: 5′ TGATAGAGTTTGTCCTCCCTATCAG; 3′ TCCATATGCACCTTGACACG
Resource information
  A portion of this plasmid was derived from a plasmid made by: CP000480.1
Terms and licenses: Academic/Nonprofit Terms; Industry Terms: Not Available to Industry
Depositor comments: 5' cloning site: AseI (destroyed), 3' cloning site: HindIII (not destroyed)
How to cite: pMSR:MSMEG_0973:Dendra was a gift from Keith Derbyshire & Joseph Wade (Addgene plasmid # 174962 ; http://n2t.net/addgene:174962 ; RRID:Addgene_174962)
