[The description below was written by a language model from this plasmid's Addgene catalogue record and pLannotate feature annotations shown in this document.]
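Description:
pMSR:MSMEG_0973:Dendra is a 6.5 kb integrating mycobacterial expression vector built on the pMSR:Dendra backbone, one of a set of constructs from a systems-level resource for mycobacterial research. It is propagated in E. coli through a high-copy ColE1/pUC-type origin and selected with apramycin via the aac(3)IV acetyltransferase gene. It carries no annotated mycobacterial replication origin. Instead, it encodes the mycobacteriophage L5 integrase, with adjacent L5 sequence that includes a fragment of phage gene 32. This integrase mediates site-specific recombination into the L5 attachment site of the mycobacterial chromosome, giving stable single-copy maintenance.

The payload is the M. smegmatis open reading frame MSMEG_0973, inserted by ligation-independent cloning. The feature table does not annotate it, but it presumably occupies the unannotated stretch between the promoter region and Dendra2. It is fused at its C terminus, through a Gly-Ala linker, to the photoconvertible green-to-red fluorescent protein Dendra2, followed by a single FLAG epitope. Expression in mycobacteria is driven by the pmycTetO promoter, a mycobacterial promoter containing tet operators. The two short hits labelled as fragments of the "tight TRE promoter" most likely reflect these operator sequences rather than a mammalian element, and no Tet repressor gene is annotated on the plasmid. A T7 promoter sits just downstream of the operators and a partial T7 terminator follows the tag, so the same fusion can also be expressed in E. coli strains that supply T7 RNA polymerase.

The stated purpose is C-terminal fluorescent tagging, which supports live-cell localisation and photoconversion-based tracking of the MSMEG_0973 product, with the FLAG tag available for immunodetection or affinity capture. The record does not describe the function of MSMEG_0973 itself.
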