Features (pLannotate 1.2.2; 13 found; start..end, strand, type, name):
    286..390     -  CDS            32 (fragment): VG32_BPML5 - Protein predicted: Swiss-Prot protein existence level 4. From Mycobacterium phage L5 (Mycobacteriophage L5).
    446..550     +  CDS            Y4104_STRCO (fragment): Protein inferred from homology: Swiss-Prot protein existence level 3. From Streptomyces coelicolor (strain ATCC BAA-471 / A3(2) / M145).
    608..627     +  promoter       tight TRE promoter (fragment): Tet-responsive promoter PTight, consisting of seven tet operator sequences followed by the minimal CMV promoter
    634..651     +  promoter       tight TRE promoter (fragment): Tet-responsive promoter PTight, consisting of seven tet operator sequences followed by the minimal CMV promoter
    665..683     +  promoter       T7 promoter: promoter for bacteriophage T7 RNA polymerase
   2367..3053    +  CDS            Dendra2: Dendra2 is a photoconvertible green fluorescent protein published in 2006, derived from Dendronephthya sp.. It has high acid sensitivity.
   3093..3113    +  CDS            FLAG (fragment): FLAG® epitope tag, followed by an enterokinase cleavage site
   3122..3164    +  terminator     T7 terminator (fragment): transcription terminator for bacteriophage T7 RNA polymerase
   3370..4170    +  CDS            ApmR: aminoglycoside 3-N-acetyltransferase type IV ; aac(3)IV; confers resistance to apramycin (Paget and Davies, 1996)
   4237..4254    -  misc_feature   MCS (fragment): pBluescript multiple cloning site
   4295..4883    +  rep_origin     ori: high-copy-number ColE1/pMB1/pBR322/pUC origin of replication
   5051..5079    +  misc_feature   MCS (fragment): pUC18/19 multiple cloning site
   5639..224     +  CDS            33 (across the origin): VINT_BPML5 - Also known as int. Protein inferred from homology: Swiss-Prot protein existence level 3. Integrase is necessary for integration of the phage into the host genome by site-specific recombination. From Mycobacterium phage L5 (Mycobacteriophage L5).
>Addgene plasmid #174962 | pMSR:MSMEG_0973:Dendra | addgene full sequence | sequence record 345476 | Addgene NGS Result
AGTCGCTGAAGCGTGGCTACGCCAAGATCGGTCGGCCGGAACTCCGCATCCACGACCTCCGCGCTGTCGG
CGCTACGTTCGCCGCTCAGGCAGGTGCGACGACCAAGGAGCTGATGGCCCGTCTCGGTCACACGACTCCT
AGGATGGCGATGAAGTACCAGATGGCGTCTGAGGCCCGCGACGAGGCTATCGCTGAGGCGATGTCCAAGC
TGGCCAAGACCTCCTGAAACGCAAAAAGCCCCCCTCCCAAGGACACTGAGTCCTAAAGAGGGGGGTTTCT
TGTCAGTACGCGAAGAACCACGCCTGGCCGCGAGCGCCAGCACCGCCGCTCTGTGCGGAGACCTGGGCAC
CAGCCCCGCCGCCGCCAGGAGCATTGCCGTTCCCGCCAGAAATCTAGACGGTGACCACAACGCGCCCGCT
TTGATCGGGGACGTCGAAATATTGGATCGTCGGCACCGTCACGGCCGTGGGAGGCGGCACGATCCGCGAC
GTGATGATCGGCCGCATCCCCACGGTGCTGCGCAGTGAGCTCTACGCCATCCCGGCGTTGATCTGTGCGT
TCGCACGCACAGGCCCGGTGTGAGAAGGGTCTCTGACGAGCGGGAGAACTCCCTATCAGTGATAGAGTTT
GTCCTCCCTATCAGTGATAGATAGGCTTAAGGAGTAATACGACTCACTATAGGGAGAAGGAGGCCATTAT
GACGTCTTCCCCGCGAGCAGACACAGAACTACCCGAAAACCCGCCGGATGCGGCAGGTTTGCGTGTGCTC
GGCAGAAGGATCTGGGCCCCGATCCGCAACACGTGGCGCACGCTGACGTCGATGGGCACCGCGCTGGTGC
TGCTGTTCCTGCTCGCGCTGGGCGCCATCCCCGGGGCCCTGCTGCCGCAGCGCAGCCTCAACGAATCCAA
GGTCGACGAGTACCTCGCGACGCACCCGACTCTCGGGCCCTGGCTGGACCGTCTGCAGGCGTTCGACGTG
TTCTCCAGCTTCTGGTTCACCGCGATCTACGTACTGCTGTTCATCTCGCTGGTGGGCTGCCTGACCCCGC
GGATGATCGAGCACGTCCGCAGCCTGCGCGCCGTGCCGGTCGCCGCTCCGCGCAACCTGGGCCGTCTGCC
CAAGCACCACGAGGCGCAGGTGCAGGCCGATGCGGCCGAACTCGCCGAGTCCGTCACGCAGCGGTTGCGG
GGCTGGCGCACCGTCACCCGCGAGAACGTCGGGGTCACCGAGATCTCCGCGGAGAAGGGCTATCTGCGCG
AGTTCGGCAACATCGTCTTCCACTTCTCGCTGCTGGGCCTGCTCGTCGCGGTCGCCGCGGGCAAGCTGTT
CGGCTACGAGGGCAACGTGATCGTCATCGCCGACGGCGGTCCCGGTTTCTGCACGGCCTCACCCGCGGCG
TTCGACTCGTTCCGTGCGGGCAACACCGTCGACGGCACATCGCTGCACCCGATGTGCATCCGCGTCAACA
ACTTCGATGCGGACTACCTGCCGACCGGGCAGGCGCTGTCATTCGCCGCCGACATCGACTACCAGGCCGG
CGACGACCTGAGCACCGACACGTGGCGGCCGTACCGCCTCGAGGTCAACCATCCGCTGCGCGTCGGCGGG
GACCGCGTGTACCTGCAGGGCCGCGGCTATGCACCGTCGTTCACCGTCACGTTCCCCGACGGCCAGACCC
GCAGCCAGACCATCCAGTGGCGCCCCGAGGAACAGATCACGTTCCTGTCCTCCGGCGTCGTGCGCATCGA
TCCGCCCGCGGGCACCTACCCGGATCCCGACGAACGCCGCAAGCACCAGATCGCGATCCAGGGCCTGTTC
GCGCCCACCAAACAGCTCGACGGCACGCTGCTGTCCTCGAGCTTCCCGGCGCTCAACGATCCGGCCGTCG
CCGTGGACATCTACCGGGGCGACACCGGCCTCGACACGGGGCGGCCACAGTCGCTGTTCTCGCTGGACCC
GCGGCTGATCGGGCAGAAGCGGCTGACCAAGGTCGCGCGCGTGAACCTCGAAGAGGGACAGGAGACGCGC
CTCGACGACGGCACCGTCGTGCGGTTCGACGGCGCGAAGCCGTTCGTCAACCTGCAGGTGTCCCACGATC
CCGCCCAGGTGTGGGTGCTGGTGTTCGCGATGACGATGATGGCGGGACTGCTGGTGTCGCTCGTGGTGCG
CAGGCGCCGGGTCTGGGTTCGGATCGAACCCGCAGGTGCGGGTACCGTGAGCGTCGAGTTCGGCGGGCTG
GCCCGCACGGATAACTCCGGGTGGGGAGACGAGTTCGAGCGGTTGACCGAGCGGCTGTTGGAAGGCCGCA
CCGAGGCGACCGAATCGGCCGAAGAGAAGAAGGCGAAGCTTGGTGCGGCCGCGGGCAACACGCCTGGCAT
CAATCTGATCAAGGAGGACATGCGTGTCAAGGTGCATATGGAGGGCAACGTGAACGGTCACGCCTTCGTG
ATCGAGGGGGAGGGTAAGGGTAAGCCTTACGAAGGGACCCAGACCGCCAACCTCACCGTCAAGGAGGGCG
CCCCTCTCCCATTCTCGTACGATATCCTCACTACCGCGGTGCATTACGGGAACCGCGTGTTCACCAAGTA
CCCCGAGGATATCCCTGACTACTTCAAGCAGAGCTTCCCGGAGGGATACTCCTGGGAGCGGACGATGACC
TTCGAAGACAAGGGTATCTGTACGATCCGCAGCGACATCTCGCTGGAAGGGGACTGTTTCTTCCAGAACG
TCCGTTTCAAGGGGACCAACTTTCCGCCGAACGGCCCGGTCATGCAGAAGAAGACCCTCAAGTGGGAGCC
GAGCACGGAGAAGCTGCACGTTCGGGACGGCCTCCTGGTCGGCAACATCAACATGGCGCTGCTGCTGGAA
GGCGGCGGCCACTACCTATGCGACTTCAAGACCACGTACAAAGCGAAGAAGGTCGTCCAGCTGCCCGACG
CGCACTTCGTGGACCACCGCATCGAAATCCTGGGGAACGATTCGGACTACAACAAGGTCAAGTTGTACGA
GCACGCTGTGGCACGCTATAGCCCGCTCCCGTCGCAGGTCTGGTTCGAAGGCGGCGGCGGGGAGAACCTG
TATTTCCAGGACTACAAGGACGACGACGACAAGTGATTTAAATAACCCCTTGGGGCCTCTAAACGGGTCT
TGAGGGGTTTTTTGTTAACTAGCGTACGATCGAATTCCTGCAGCTCACGGTAACTGATGCCGTATTTGCA
GTACCAGCGTACGGCCCACAGAATGATGTCACGCTGAAAATGCCGGCCTTTGAATGGGTTCATGTGCAGC
TCCATCAGCAAAAGGGGATGATAAGTTTATCACCACCGACTATTTGCAACAGTGCCGTTGATCGTGCTAT
GATCGACTGATGTCATCAGCGGTGGAGTGCAATGTCGTGCAATACGAATGGCGAAAAGCCGAGCTCATCG
GTCAGCTTCTCAACCTTGGGGTTACCCCCGGCGGTGTGCTGCTGGTCCACAGCTCCTTCCGTAGCGTCCG
GCCCCTCGAAGATGGGCCACTTGGACTGATCGAGGCCCTGCGTGCTACGCTGGGTCCGGGAGGGACGCTC
GTCATGCCCTCGTGGTCAGGTCTGGACGACGAGCCGTTCGATCCTGCCACGTCGCCCGTTACACCGGACC
TTGGAGTTGTCTCTGACACATTCTGGCGCCTGCCAAATGTAAAGCGCAGCGCCCATCCATTTGCCTTTGC
GGCAGCGGGGCCACAGGCAGAGCAGATCATCTCTGATCCATTGCCCCTGCCACCTTACTCGCCTGCAAGC
CCGGTCGCCCGTGTCCATGAACTCGATGGGCAGGTACTTCTCCTCGGCGTGGGACACGATGCCAACACGA
CGCTGCATCTTGCCGAGTTGATGGCAAAGGTTCCCTATGGGGTGCCGAGACACTGCACCATTCTTCAGGA
TGGCAAGTTGGTACGCGTCGATTATCTCGAGAATGACCACTGCTGTGAGCGCTTTGCCTTGGCGGACAGG
TGGCTCAAGGAGAAGAGCCTTCAGAAGGAAGGTCCAGTCGGTCATGCCTTTGCTCGGTTGATCCGCTCCC
GCGACATTGTGGCGACAGCCCTGGGTCAACTGGGCCGAGATCCGTTGATCTTCCTGCATCCGCCAGAGGC
GGGATGCGAAGAATGCGATGCCGCTCGCCAGTCGATTGGCTGAGCTCATGAGCGGAGAACGAGATGACGT
TGGAGGGGCAAGGTCGCGCTGATTGCTGGGGCAACACGGGGGATCCACTAGTTCCATGAGCGTCAGACCC
CGTAGAAAAGATCAAAGGATCTTCTTGAGATCCTTTTTTTCTGCGCGTAATCTGCTGCTTGCAAACAAAA
AAACCACCGCTACCAGCGGTGGTTTGTTTGCCGGATCAAGAGCTACCAACTCTTTTTCCGAAGGTAACTG
GCTTCAGCAGAGCGCAGATACCAAATACTGTCCTTCTAGTGTAGCCGTAGTTAGGCCACCACTTCAAGAA
CTCTGTAGCACCGCCTACATACCTCGCTCTGCTAATCCTGTTACCAGTGGCTGCTGCCAGTGGCGATAAG
TCGTGTCTTACCGGGTTGGACTCAAGACGATAGTTACCGGATAAGGCGCAGCGGTCGGGCTGAACGGGGG
GTTCGTGCACACAGCCCAGCTTGGAGCGAACGACCTACACCGAACTGAGATACCTACAGCGTGAGCTATG
AGAAAGCGCCACGCTTCCCGAGGGGAGAAAGGCGGACAGGTATCCGGTAAGCGGCAGGGTCGGAACAGGA
GAGCGCACGAGGGAGCTTCCAGGGGGAAACGCCTGGTATCTTTATAGTCCTGTCGGGTTTCGCCACCTCT
GACTTGAGCGTCGATTTTTGTGATGCTCGTCAGGGGGGCGGAGCCTATGGAAAAACGCCAGCAACGCGGC
CTTTTTACGGTTCCTGGCCTTTTGCTGGCCTTTTGCTCACATGTTCTTTCCTGCGTTATCCCCTGATTCT
GTGGATAACCGTATTACCGCCTTTGAGTGAGCTGATACCGCTCGCCGCAGCCGAACGACCGAGCGCAACG
CGTGCGGCCGCGGTACCCGGGGATCCTCTAGAGTCGACCACCAAGGGCACCATCTCTGCTTGGGCCACCC
CGTTGGCCGCAGCCAGCTCGCTGAGAGCCGTGAACGACAGGGCGAACGCCAGCCCGCCGACGGCGAGGGT
TCCGACCGCTGCAACTCCCGGTGCAACCTTGTCCCGGTCTATTCTCTTCACTGCACCAGCTCCAATCTGG
TGTGAATGCCCCTCGTCTGTTCGCGCAGGCGGGGGGCTCTATTCGTTTGTCAGCATCGAAAGTAGCCAGA
TCAGGGATGCGTTGCAACCGCGTATGCCCAGGTCAGAAGAGTCGCACAAGAGTTGCAGACCCCTGGAAAG
AAAAATGGCCAGAGGGCGAAAACACCCTCTGACCAGCGGAGCGGGCGACGGGAATCGAACCCGCGTAGCT
AGTTTGGAAGAATGGGTGTCTGCCGACCACATATGGGCCGGTCAAGATAGGTTTTTACCCCCTCTCGGCT
GCATCCTCTAAGTGGAAAGAAATTGCAGGTCGTAGAAGCGCGTTGAAGCCTGAGAGTTGCACAGGAGTTG
CAACCCGGTAGCCTTGTTCACGACGAGAGGAGACCTAGTTGGCACGTCGCGGATGGGGATCGCTGAAGAC
TCAGCGCAGCGGGAGGATCCAAGCCTCATACGTCAACCCGCAGGACGGTGTGAGGTACTACGCGCTGCAG
ACCTACGACAACAAGATGGACGCCGAAGCCTGGCTCGCGGGCGAGAAGCGGCTCATCGAGATGGAGACCT
GGACCCCTCCACAGGACCGGGCGAAGAAGGCAGCCGCCAGCGCCATCACGCTGGAGGAGTACACCCGGAA
GTGGCTCGTGGAGCGCGACCTCGCAGACGGCACCAGGGATCTGTACAGCGGGCACGCGGAGCGCCGCATC
TACCCGGTGCTAGGTGAAGTGGCGGTCACAGAGATGACGCCAGCTCTGGTGCGTGCGTGGTGGGCCGGGA
TGGGTAGGAAGCACCCGACTGCCCGCCGGCATGCCTACAACGTCCTCCGGGCGGTGATGAACACAGCGGT
CGAGGACAAGCTGATCGCAGAGAACCCGTGCCGGATCGAGCAGAAGGCAGCCGATGAGCGCGACGTAGAG
GCGCTGACGCCTGAGGAGCTGGACATCGTCGCCGCTGAGATCTTCGAGCACTACCGGATCGCGGCATACA
TCCTGGCGTGGACGAGCCTCCGGTTCGGAGAGCTGATCGAGCTTCGCCGCAAGGACATCGTGGACGACGG
CATGACGATGAAGCTCCGGGTGCGCCGTGGCGCTTCCCGCGTGGGGAACAAGATCGTCGTTGGCAACGCC
AAGACCGTCCGGTCGAAGCGTCCTGTGACGGTTCCGCCTCACGTCGCGGAGATGATCCGAGCGCACATGA
AGGACCGTACGAAGATGAACAAGGGCCCCGAGGCATTCCTGGTGACCACGACGCAGGGCAACCGGCTGTC
GAAGTCCGCGTTCACCA
