>Addgene plasmid #174962 | pMSR:MSMEG_0973:Dendra | depositor partial sequence | sequence record 339356 | partial
ATGACGTCTTCCCCGCGAGCAGACACAGAACTACCCGAAAACCCGCCGGATGCGGCAGGTTTGCGTGTGC
TCGGCAGAAGGATCTGGGCCCCGATCCGCAACACGTGGCGCACGCTGACGTCGATGGGCACCGCGCTGGT
GCTGCTGTTCCTGCTCGCGCTGGGCGCCATCCCCGGGGCCCTGCTGCCGCAGCGCAGCCTCAACGAATCC
AAGGTCGACGAGTACCTCGCGACGCACCCGACTCTCGGGCCCTGGCTGGACCGTCTGCAGGCGTTCGACG
TGTTCTCCAGCTTCTGGTTCACCGCGATCTACGTACTGCTGTTCATCTCGCTGGTGGGCTGCCTGACCCC
GCGGATGATCGAGCACGTCCGCAGCCTGCGCGCCGTGCCGGTCGCCGCTCCGCGCAACCTGGGCCGTCTG
CCCAAGCACCACGAGGCGCAGGTGCAGGCCGATGCGGCCGAACTCGCCGAGTCCGTCACGCAGCGGTTGC
GGGGCTGGCGCACCGTCACCCGCGAGAACGTCGGGGTCACCGAGATCTCCGCGGAGAAGGGCTATCTGCG
CGAGTTCGGCAACATCGTCTTCCACTTCTCGCTGCTGGGCCTGCTCGTCGCGGTCGCCGCGGGCAAGCTG
TTCGGCTACGAGGGCAACGTGATCGTCATCGCCGACGGCGGTCCCGGTTTCTGCACGGCCTCACCCGCGG
CGTTCGACTCGTTCCGTGCGGGCAACACCGTCGACGGCACATCGCTGCACCCGATGTGCATCCGCGTCAA
CAACTTCGATGCGGACTACCTGCCGACCGGGCAGGCGCTGTCATTCGCCGCCGACATCGACTACCAGGCC
GGCGACGACCTGAGCACCGACACGTGGCGGCCGTACCGCCTCGAGGTCAACCATCCGCTGCGCGTCGGCG
GGGACCGCGTGTACCTGCAGGGCCGCGGCTATGCACCGTCGTTCACCGTCACGTTCCCCGACGGCCAGAC
CCGCAGCCAGACCATCCAGTGGCGCCCCGAGGAACAGATCACGTTCCTGTCCTCCGGCGTCGTGCGCATC
GATCCGCCCGCGGGCACCTACCCGGATCCCGACGAACGCCGCAAGCACCAGATCGCGATCCAGGGCCTGT
TCGCGCCCACCAAACAGCTCGACGGCACGCTGCTGTCCTCGAGCTTCCCGGCGCTCAACGATCCGGCCGT
CGCCGTGGACATCTACCGGGGCGACACCGGCCTCGACACGGGGCGGCCACAGTCGCTGTTCTCGCTGGAC
CCGCGGCTGATCGGGCAGAAGCGGCTGACCAAGGTCGCGCGCGTGAACCTCGAAGAGGGACAGGAGACGC
GCCTCGACGACGGCACCGTCGTGCGGTTCGACGGCGCGAAGCCGTTCGTCAACCTGCAGGTGTCCCACGA
TCCCGCCCAGGTGTGGGTGCTGGTGTTCGCGATGACGATGATGGCGGGACTGCTGGTGTCGCTCGTGGTG
CGCAGGCGCCGGGTCTGGGTTCGGATCGAACCCGCAGGTGCGGGTACCGTGAGCGTCGAGTTCGGCGGGC
TGGCCCGCACGGATAACTCCGGGTGGGGAGACGAGTTCGAGCGGTTGACCGAGCGGCTGTTGGAAGGCCG
CACCGAGGCGACCGAATCGGCCGAAGAGAAGAAGGCG
